Addgene plasmid #132574: TJF66
Purpose: pZE1-ahpCp-mCherry
Depositing lab: Timothy Lu. Depositing organization: Massachusetts Institute of Technology. Publication: Gene networks that compensate for crosstalk with crosstalk. Muller IE, Rubens JR, Jun T, Graham D, Xavier R, Lu TK. Nat Commun. 2019 Sep 6;10(1):4028. doi: 10.1038/s41467-019-12021-y. PubMed 31492904.
Backbone
  Vector backbone: pZE1
  Backbone size w/o insert (bp): 2016
  Total vector size (bp): 3202
  Vector type: Bacterial Expression
Growth in bacteria
  Bacterial resistance: Ampicillin, 100 μg/mL
  Growth temperature: 37°C
  Growth strain: DH5alpha
  Copy number: High Copy
Gene/Insert
  Gene/Insert name: ahpCp-mCherry-TermT1
  Insert size (bp): 1186
  Promoter: ahpCp
  Cloning method: Gibson Cloning
  Sequencing primers: 5′ AAAACAGGAAGGCAAAATGC; 3′ TGCTCACATGTTCTTTCCTGCGT
Terms and licenses: Academic/Nonprofit Terms; Industry Terms: Not Available to Industry
How to cite: TJF66 was a gift from Timothy Lu (Addgene plasmid # 132574 ; http://n2t.net/addgene:132574 ; RRID:Addgene_132574)
