[The description below was written by a language model from this plasmid's Addgene catalogue record and pLannotate feature annotations shown in this document.]
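Description:
TJF66 (pZE1-ahpCp-mCherry) is a small bacterial expression plasmid of about 3.2 kb built on the pZE1 backbone, a modular E. coli vector design. It replicates from a high-copy ColE1/pMB1-type origin and is selected with ampicillin through a β-lactamase (AmpR) gene driven by its native bla promoter. A phage lambda t0 terminator sits downstream of the resistance gene, helping to insulate the marker from the origin and from the rest of the plasmid.

The payload, assembled by Gibson cloning, is a roughly 1.2 kb reporter cassette in which the ahpC promoter (ahpCp) drives mCherry, a fast-maturing monomeric red fluorescent protein, with transcription ended by the E. coli rrnB T1 terminator. The promoter itself is not annotated in the feature table. The region upstream of mCherry carries only a partial match to the enterobacterial small RNA STnc70, which presumably reflects native sequence within the ahpC upstream region rather than a deliberately included element. In E. coli, ahpC encodes an alkyl hydroperoxide reductase subunit, and its promoter is generally known to be induced by oxidative stress such as hydrogen peroxide through the OxyR regulator, so red fluorescence from this plasmid would be expected to report activity of that promoter. The record does not spell out the intended inducer or assay, but the construct is associated with a study on synthetic gene networks designed to compensate for crosstalk between sensing pathways, which is consistent with its use as a promoter-activity reporter for characterising sensor responses in bacteria.
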