Features (pLannotate 1.2.2; 7 found; start..end, strand, type, name):
     70..163     +  ncRNA          STnc70 (fragment): Accession: RF02069 - Enterobacterial sRNA STnc70
    340..1047    +  CDS            mCherry: mCherry is a basic (constitutively fluorescent) red fluorescent protein published in 2004, derived from Discosoma sp.. It is reported to be a very rapidly-maturing monomer with low acid sensitivity.
   1086..1172    +  terminator     rrnB T1 terminator: Escherichia coli rrnB; transcription terminator T1 from the E. coli rrnB gene
   1337..1925    -  rep_origin     ori: high-copy-number ColE1/pMB1/pBR322/pUC origin of replication
   2013..2107    -  terminator     lambda t0 terminator: transcription terminator from phage lambda
   2137..2997    -  CDS            AmpR: β-lactamase; bla; confers resistance to ampicillin, carbenicillin, and related antibiotics
   2998..3102    -  promoter       AmpR promoter: bla
>Addgene plasmid #132574 | TJF66 | addgene full sequence | sequence record 265191 | Addgene NGS Result
TCGAGGCTTAGATCAGGTGATTGCCCTTTGTTTATGAGGGTGTTGTAATCCATGTCGTTGTTGCATTTGT
AAGGGCAACACCTCAGCCTGCAGGCAGGCACTGAAGATACCAAAGGGTAGTTCAGATTACACGGTCACCT
GGAAAGGGGGCCATTTTACTTTTTATCGCCGCTGGCGGTGCAAAGTTCACAAAGTTGTCTTACGAAGGTT
GTAAGGTAAAACTTATCGATTTGATAATGGAAACGCATTAGCCGAATCGGCAAAAATTGGTTACCTTACA
TCTCATCGAAAACACGGAGGAAGTATAGATGCGAATTCATTAAAGAGGAGAAAGGTACCATGGTGAGCAA
GGGCGAAGAAGATAACATGGCCATCATCAAGGAGTTCATGCGCTTCAAGGTGCACATGGAGGGCTCCGTG
AACGGCCACGAGTTCGAGATCGAGGGCGAGGGCGAGGGCCGCCCCTACGAGGGCACCCAGACCGCCAAGC
TGAAGGTGACCAAGGGTGGCCCCCTGCCCTTCGCCTGGGACATCCTGTCCCCTCAGTTCATGTACGGCTC
CAAGGCCTACGTGAAGCACCCCGCCGACATCCCCGACTACTTGAAGCTGTCCTTCCCCGAGGGCTTCAAG
TGGGAGCGCGTGATGAACTTCGAGGACGGCGGCGTGGTGACCGTGACCCAGGACTCCTCCCTGCAGGACG
GCGAGTTCATCTACAAGGTGAAGCTGCGCGGCACCAACTTCCCCTCCGACGGCCCCGTAATGCAGAAGAA
GACCATGGGCTGGGAGGCCTCCTCCGAGCGGATGTACCCCGAGGACGGCGCCCTGAAGGGCGAGATCAAG
CAGAGGCTGAAGCTGAAGGACGGCGGCCACTACGACGCTGAGGTCAAGACCACCTACAAGGCCAAGAAGC
CCGTGCAGCTGCCCGGCGCCTACAACGTCAACATCAAGTTGGACATCACCTCCCACAACGAGGACTACAC
CATCGTGGAACAGTACGAACGCGCCGAGGGCCGCCACTCCACCGGCGGCATGGACGAGCTGTACAAGTAA
CCCGGGGGATCCCATGGTACGCGTGCTAGAGGCATCAAATAAAACGAAAGGCTCAGTCGAAAGACTGGGC
CTTTCGTTTTATCTGTTGTTTGTCGGTGAACGCTCTCCTGAGTAGGACAAATCCGCCGCCCTAGACCTAG
GGCGTTCGGCTGCGGCGAGCGGTATCAGCTCACTCAAAGGCGGTAATACGGTTATCCACAGAATCAGGGG
ATAACGCAGGAAAGAACATGTGAGCAAAAGGCCAGCAAAAGGCCAGGAACCGTAAAAAGGCCGCGTTGCT
GGCGTTTTTCCATAGGCTCCGCCCCCCTGACGAGCATCACAAAAATCGACGCTCAAGTCAGAGGTGGCGA
AACCCGACAGGACTATAAAGATACCAGGCGTTTCCCCCTGGAAGCTCCCTCGTGCGCTCTCCTGTTCCGA
CCCTGCCGCTTACCGGATACCTGTCCGCCTTTCTCCCTTCGGGAAGCGTGGCGCTTTCTCATAGCTCACG
CTGTAGGTATCTCAGTTCGGTGTAGGTCGTTCGCTCCAAGCTGGGCTGTGTGCACGAACCCCCCGTTCAG
CCCGACCGCTGCGCCTTATCCGGTAACTATCGTCTTGAGTCCAACCCGGTAAGACACGACTTATCGCCAC
TGGCAGCAGCCACTGGTAACAGGATTAGCAGAGCGAGGTATGTAGGCGGTGCTACAGAGTTCTTGAAGTG
GTGGCCTAACTACGGCTACACTAGAAGGACAGTATTTGGTATCTGCGCTCTGCTGAAGCCAGTTACCTTC
GGAAAAAGAGTTGGTAGCTCTTGATCCGGCAAACAAACCACCGCTGGTAGCGGTGGTTTTTTTGTTTGCA
AGCAGCAGATTACGCGCAGAAAAAAAGGATCTCAAGAAGATCCTTTGATCTTTTCTACGGGGTCTGACGC
TCAGTGGAACGAAAACTCACGTTAAGGGATTTTGGTCATGACTAGTGCTTGGATTCTCACCAATAAAAAA
CGCCCGGCGGCAACCGAGCGTTCTGAACAAATCCAGATGGAGTTCTGAGGTCATTACTGGATCTATCAAC
AGGAGTCCAAGCGAGCTCGTAAACTTGGTCTGACAGTTACCAATGCTTAATCAGTGAGGCACCTATCTCA
GCGATCTGTCTATTTCGTTCATCCATAGTTGCCTGACTCCCCGTCGTGTAGATAACTACGATACGGGAGG
GCTTACCATCTGGCCCCAGTGCTGCAATGATACCGCGAGACCCACGCTCACCGGCTCCAGATTTATCAGC
AATAAACCAGCCAGCCGGAAGGGCCGAGCGCAGAAGTGGTCCTGCAACTTTATCCGCCTCCATCCAGTCT
ATTAATTGTTGCCGGGAAGCTAGAGTAAGTAGTTCGCCAGTTAATAGTTTGCGCAACGTTGTTGCCATTG
CTACAGGCATCGTGGTGTCACGCTCGTCGTTTGGTATGGCTTCATTCAGCTCCGGTTCCCAACGATCAAG
GCGAGTTACATGATCCCCCATGTTGTGCAAAAAAGCGGTTAGCTCCTTCGGTCCTCCGATCGTTGTCAGA
AGTAAGTTGGCCGCAGTGTTATCACTCATGGTTATGGCAGCACTGCATAATTCTCTTACTGTCATGCCAT
CCGTAAGATGCTTTTCTGTGACTGGTGAGTACTCAACCAAGTCATTCTGAGAATAGTGTATGCGGCGACC
GAGTTGCTCTTGCCCGGCGTCAATACGGGATAATACCGCGCCACATAGCAGAACTTTAAAAGTGCTCATC
ATTGGAAAACGTTCTTCGGGGCGAAAACTCTCAAGGATCTTACCGCTGTTGAGATCCAGTTCGATGTAAC
CCACTCGTGCACCCAACTGATCTTCAGCATCTTTTACTTTCACCAGCGTTTCTGGGTGAGCAAAAACAGG
AAGGCAAAATGCCGCAAAAAAGGGAATAAGGGCGACACGGAAATGTTGAATACTCATACTCTTCCTTTTT
CAATATTATTGAAGCATTTATCAGGGTTATTGTCTCATGAGCGGATACATATTTGAATGTATTTAGAAAA
ATAAACAAATAGGGGTTCCGCGCACATTTCCCCGAAAAGTGCCACCTGACGTCTAAGAAACCATTATTAT
CATGACATTAACCTATAAAAATAGGCGTATCACGAGGCCCTTTCGTCTTCACC
